Addgene plasmid #146138: pAc5.1B-lambdaN-HA-DmTral_394-543-V5His6_D
Purpose: Insect Expression of DmTral_394-543
Depositing lab: Elisa Izaurralde. Depositing organization: Max Planck Institute for Developmental Biology. Publication: Similar modes of interaction enable Trailer Hitch and EDC3 to associate with DCP1 and Me31B in distinct protein complexes. Tritschler F, Eulalio A, Helms S, Schmidt S, Coles M, Weichenrieder O, Izaurralde E, Truffault V. Mol Cell Biol. 2008 Nov . 28(21):6695-708. 10.1128/MCB.00759-08 PubMed 18765641.
Backbone
  Vector backbone: Unknown
  Vector type: Insect Expression
Growth in bacteria
  Bacterial resistance: Ampicillin, 100 μg/mL
  Growth temperature: 37°C
  Growth strain: DH5alpha
  Copy number: Low Copy
Gene/Insert
  Gene/Insert name: DmTral_394-543 (alt names: Trailer Hitch; Dm LSm50)
  Species: D. melanogaster (fly)
  Mutation: three silent mutations A198C, A387G, A1437G and 4 mutations Q279H, E485G, K512R and A605V compared to the sequence given by: NCBI:NM_140328.4 or UniProt Q9VTZ0.
  Entrez Gene: tral (a.k.a. Dmel_CG10686, BEST:GH08269, CG10686, DmLSm15, Dmel\CG10686, LSm15, Lsm15, Scd6p, TRAL, Tral, anon-EST:Posey139, anon-WO0172774.89, anon-WO02059370.24, p67, p70)
  Cloning method: Unknown
Terms and licenses: Academic/Nonprofit Terms; Industry Terms: Not Available to Industry
Depositor comments: Plasmids from this collection were made available to the research community and donated after the lab closed. Please note that the sequence provided by the depositing laboratory may be theoretical/predicted or based on Sanger sequencing results. There may be discrepancies between sequencing results obtained by Addgene and the depositor sequence. If an Addgene verified sequence is not available, please contact before placing your order to request that our lab fully sequence the plasmid.
How to cite: pAc5.1B-lambdaN-HA-DmTral_394-543-V5His6_D was a gift from Elisa Izaurralde (Addgene plasmid # 146138 ; http://n2t.net/addgene:146138 ; RRID:Addgene_146138)
