[The description below was written by a language model from this plasmid's Addgene catalogue record and pLannotate feature annotations shown in this document.]
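Description:
pAc5.1B-lambdaN-HA-DmTral_394-543-V5His6_D is a 5.9 kb insect-cell expression plasmid. The catalogue lists the backbone as unknown, although the name and feature layout point to a pAc5.1B-type vector. In bacteria it is maintained through a ColE1/pUC-family origin and selected with ampicillin via the β-lactamase gene and its own promoter. The record lists the plasmid as low copy, although the annotated origin is of a type usually described as high copy. The short annotated fragments of a tetracycline resistance gene and SV40 large T antigen are probably non-functional backbone remnants.

Expression is driven by the Drosophila melanogaster actin 5C promoter, a strong constitutive promoter commonly used in fly cell lines, and the transcript is terminated by an SV40 polyadenylation signal. The open reading frame begins with a fragment of the bacteriophage lambda N protein, followed by an HA epitope (annotated as a partial match to 3xHA, consistent with a single tag). Next comes the insert, residues 394–543 of Drosophila Trailer Hitch (Tral, also called LSm15). A V5 tag lies downstream, and the name indicates a His6 tag as well, though this is not annotated and the record does not show whether these C-terminal tags are read in frame. The depositor notes several silent and coding differences from the reference tral sequence. These are numbered against the full-length gene, so only some of them would fall within this fragment.

The lambda N peptide binds boxB RNA hairpins, so fusions of this kind are typically used in tethering assays that recruit a protein to a boxB-containing reporter mRNA, with the HA tag allowing detection or immunoprecipitation. The stated purpose is simply insect expression of this Tral fragment, in the context of work on how Tral and EDC3 associate with DCP1 and Me31B.
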