Features (pLannotate 1.2.2; 10 found; start..end, strand, type, name):
     56..2568    +  promoter       Ac5 promoter: Drosophila melanogaster actin 5C promoter
   2588..2653    +  CDS            N (fragment): REGN_LAMBD - Experimental evidence at protein level: Swiss-Prot protein existence level 1. Plays a role as a transcriptional antitermination factor that allows the virus to initiate its lytic phase. Activates expression of the delayed viral early genes by modifying host RNA polymerase (RNAP) into a form that is resistant to termination signals. This antitermination function requires the host NusA protein which serves to stabilize the interaction between antitermination protein N and host RNA polymerase. From Escherichia phage lambda (Bacteriophage lambda).
   2678..2704    +  CDS            3xHA (fragment): three tandem HA epitope tags
   3209..3250    +  CDS            V5 tag: epitope tag from simian virus 5
   3350..3484    -  polyA_signal   SV40 poly(A) signal: SV40 polyadenylation signal
   3507..3591    -  CDS            large T antigen (fragment): large T antigen from SV40 (simian virus 40)
   3592..4062    +  CDS            TcR (fragment): tetracycline efflux protein; tet; confers resistance to tetracycline
   4106..4694    -  rep_origin     ori: high-copy-number ColE1/pMB1/pBR322/pUC origin of replication
   4865..5725    -  CDS            AmpR: β-lactamase; bla; confers resistance to ampicillin, carbenicillin, and related antibiotics
   5726..5830    -  promoter       AmpR promoter: bla
>Addgene plasmid #146138 | pAc5.1B-lambdaN-HA-DmTral_394-543-V5His6_D | depositor full sequence | sequence record 288583 | Full Sequence
CTTCAAGGAATTAATTCTATATTCTAAAAACACAAATGATACTTCTAAAAAAAATCATGAATGGCATCAA
CTCTGAATCAAATCTTTGCAGATGCACCTACTTCTCATTTCCACTGTCACATCATTTTTCCAGATCTCGC
TGCCTGTTATGTGGCCCACAAACCAAGACACGTTTTATGGCCATTAAAGCTGGCTGATCGTCGCCAAACA
CCAAATACATATCAATATGTACATTCGAGAAAGAAGCGATCAAAGAAGCGTCTTCGGGCGAGTAGGAGAA
TGCGGAGGAGAAGGAGAACGAGCTGATCTAGTATCTCTCCACAATCCAATGCCAACTGACCAACTGGCCA
TATTCGGAGCAATTTGAAGCCAATTTCCATCGCCTGGCGATCGCTCCATTCTTGGCTATATGTTTTTCAC
CGTTCCCGGGGCCATTTTCAAAGACTCGTCGGTAAGATAAGATTGTGTCACTCGCTGTCTCTCTTCATTT
GTCGAAGAATGCTGAGGAATTTCGCGATGACGTCGGCGAGTATTTTGAAGAATGAGAATAATTTGTATTT
ATACGAAAATCAGTTAGTGGAATTTTCTACAAAAACATGTTATCTATAGATAATTTTGTTGCAAAATATG
TTGACTATGACAAAGATTGTATGTATATACCTTTAATGTATTCTCATTTTCTTATGTATTTATAATGGCA
ATGATGATACTGATGATATTTTAAGATGATGCCAGACCACAGGCTGATTTCTGCGTCTTTTGCCGAACGC
AGTGCATGTGCGGTTGTTGTTTTTTGGAATAGTTTCAATTTTCGGACTGTCCGCTTTGATTTCAGTTTCT
TGGCTTATTCAAAAAGCAAAGTAAAGCCAAAAAAGCGAGATGGCAATACCAAATGCGGCAAAACGGTAGT
GGAAGGAAAGGGGTGCGGGGCAGCGGAAGGAAGGGTGGGGCGGGGCGTGGCGGGGTCTGTGGCTGGGCGC
GACGTCACCGACGTTGGAGCCACTCCTTTGACCATGTGTGCGTGTGTGTATTATTCGTGTCTCGCCACTC
GCCGGTTGTTTTTTTCTTTTTATCTCGCTCTCTCTAGCGCCATCTCGTACGCATGCTCAACGCACCGCAT
GTTGCCGTGTCCTTTATGCGTCATTTTGGCTCGAAATAGGCAATTATTTAAACAAAGATTAGTCAACGAA
AACGCTAAAATAAATAAGTCTACAATATGGTTACTTATTGCCATGTGTGTGCAGCCAACGATAGCAACAA
AAGCAACAACACAGTGGCTTTCCCTCTTTCACTTTTTGTTTGCAAGCGCGTGCGAGCAAGACGGCACGAC
CGGCAAACGCAATTACGCTGACAAAGAGCAGACGAAGTTTTGGCCGAAAAACATCAAGGCGCCTGATACG
AATGCATTTGCAATAACAATTGCGATATTTAATATTGTTTATGAAGCTGTTTGACTTCAAAACACACAAA
AAAAAAAATAAAACAAATTATTTGAAAGAGAATTAGGAATCGGACAGCTTATCGTTACGGGCTAACAGCA
CACCGAGACGAAATAGCTTACCTGACGTCACAGCCTCTGGAAGAACTGCCGCCAAGCAGAGAGAGAGAGA
AAAAGAGGGAGAGCAGCTTAGACCGCATGTGCTTGTGTGTGAGGCGTCTCTCTCTTCGTCTCCTGTTTGC
GCAAACGCATAGACTGCACTGAGAAAATCGATTACCTATTTTTTATGAATGAATATTTGCACTATTACTA
TTCAAAACTATTAAGATAGCAATCACATTCAATAGCCAAATACTATACCACCTGAGCGATGCAACGAAAT
GATCAATTTGAGCAAAAATGCTGCATATTTAGGACGGCATCATTATAGAAATGCTTCTTGCTGTGTACTT
TTCTCTCGTCTGGCAGCTGTTTCGCCGTTATTGTTAAAACCGGCTTAAGTTAGGTGTGTTTTCTACGACT
AGTGATGCCCCTACTAGAAGATGTGTGTTGCACAAATGTCCCTGAATAACCAATTTGAAGTGCAGATAGC
AGTAAACGTAAGCTAATATGAATATTATTTAACTGTAATGTTTTAATATCGCTGGACATTACTAATAAAC
CCACTATAAACACATGTACATATGTATGTTTTGGCATACAATGAGTAGTTGGGGAAAAAATGTGTAAAAG
CACCGTGACCATCACAGCATAAAGATAACCAGCTGAAGTATCGAATATGAGTAACCCCCAAATTGAATCA
CATGCCGCAACTGATAGGACCCATGGAAGTACACTCTTCATGGCGATATACAAGACACACACAAGCACGA
ACACCCAGTTGCGGAGGAAATTCTCCGTAAATGAAAACCCAATCGGCGAACAATTCATACCCATATATGG
TAAAAGTTTTGAACGCGACTTGAGAGCGGAGAGCATTGCGGCTGATAAGGTTTTAGCGCTAAGCGGGCTT
TATAAAACGGGCTGCGGGACCAGTTTTCATATCACTACCGTTTGAGTTCTTGTGCTGTGTGGATACTCCT
CCCGACACAAAGCCGCTCCATCAGCCAGCAGTCGTCTAATCCAGAGACCCCGGATCGGGGTACCAACATG
GACGCACAAACACGACGACGTGAGCGTCGCGCTGAGAAACAAGCTCAATGGAAAGCTGCAAACGGTGGAT
CTCCTCCACATATGGCTTACCCATACGATGTTCCAGATTACGCTCCTCCAAGCTTGAATTCTCAGAACAA
GCCGCGGAACAAGATCAAGTTCGAGGGCGACTTCGATTTCGAGCAGGCAAACAACAAGTTCGAGGAACTG
CGCTCCCAACTGGCCAAGCTCAAGGTGGCCGAGGATGGTGCACCCAAGCCAGCCACCAATGCAACGGCCG
CCACTGCAACTGCAACCAATGAGCAGGTGGGTGAGAAGGTTGAAGGCGTTCACACACTGAATGGCGAGAC
CGACAAGAAGGATGATTCTGGCAACGAGACCGGCGCTGGGGAGCACGAGCCTGAGGGGGATGATGTTGCT
GTGTGCTACGACAAGACCAAATCGTTCTTCGACAACATCTCGTGCGAGGCTGCCCAGGATCGCAGCAGGA
ACAAGAAGAACGATTGGCGCCAGGAGCGCAAGTTGAACACGGAGACCTTCGGAGTGTCCTCCACACGACG
TGGCAGTTACCGCGGACGCAACGGCGGCCGCTCGAGTCTAGAGGGCCCGCGGTTCGAAGGTAAGCCTATC
CCTAACCCTCTCCTCGGTCTCGATTCTACGCGTACCGGTCATCATCACCATCACCATTGAGTTTAAACCC
GCTGATCAGCCTCGACTGTGCCTTCTAAGGCCTGAGCTCGCTGATCAGCCTCGATCGAGGATCCAGACAT
GATAAGATACATTGATGAGTTTGGACAAACCACAACTAGAATGCAGTGAAAAAAATGCTTTATTTGTGAA
ATTTGTGATGCTATTGCTTTATTTGTAACCATTATAAGCTGCAATAAACAAGTTAACAACAACAATTGCA
TTCATTTTATGTTTCAGGTTCAGGGGGAGGTGTGGGAGGTTTTTTAAAGCAAGTAAAACCTCTACAAATG
TGGTATGGCTGATTATGATCAGTCGACCGATGCCCTTGAGAGCCTTCAACCCAGTCAGCTCCTTCCGGTG
GGCGCGGGGCATGACTATCGTCGCCGCACTTATGACTGTCTTCTTTATCATGCAACTCGTAGGACAGGTG
CCGGCAGCGCTCTGGGTCATTTTCGGCGAGGACCGCTTTCGCTGGAGCGCGACGATGATCGGCCTGTCGC
TTGCGGTATTCGGAATCTTGCACGCCCTCGCTCAAGCCTTCGTCACTGGTCCCGCCACCAAACGTTTCGG
CGAGAAGCAGGCCATTATCGCCGGCATGGCGGCCGACGCGCTGGGCTACGTCTTGCTGGCGTTCGCGACG
CGAGGCTGGATGGCCTTCCCCATTATGATTCTTCTCGCTTCCGGCGGCATCGGGATGCCCGCGTTGCAGG
CCATGCTGTCCAGGCAGGTAGATGACGACCATCAGGGACAGCTTCAAGGATCGCTCGCGGCTCTTACCAG
CCAGCAAAAGGCCAGGAACCGTAAAAAGGCCGCGTTGCTGGCGTTTTTCCATAGGCTCCGCCCCCCTGAC
GAGCATCACAAAAATCGACGCTCAAGTCAGAGGTGGCGAAACCCGACAGGACTATAAAGATACCAGGCGT
TTCCCCCTGGAAGCTCCCTCGTGCGCTCTCCTGTTCCGACCCTGCCGCTTACCGGATACCTGTCCGCCTT
TCTCCCTTCGGGAAGCGTGGCGCTTTCTCAATGCTCACGCTGTAGGTATCTCAGTTCGGTGTAGGTCGTT
CGCTCCAAGCTGGGCTGTGTGCACGAACCCCCCGTTCAGCCCGACCGCTGCGCCTTATCCGGTAACTATC
GTCTTGAGTCCAACCCGGTAAGACACGACTTATCGCCACTGGCAGCAGCCACTGGTAACAGGATTAGCAG
AGCGAGGTATGTAGGCGGTGCTACAGAGTTCTTGAAGTGGTGGCCTAACTACGGCTACACTAGAAGGACA
GTATTTGGTATCTGCGCTCTGCTGAAGCCAGTTACCTTCGGAAAAAGAGTTGGTAGCTCTTGATCCGGCA
AACAAACCACCGCTGGTAGCGGTGGTTTTTTTGTTTGCAAGCAGCAGATTACGCGCAGAAAAAAAGGATC
TCAAGAAGATCCTTTGATCTTTTCTACGGGGTCTGACGCTCAGTGGAACGAAAACTCACGTTAAGGGATT
TTGGTCATGAGATTATCAAAAAGGATCTTCACCTAGATCCTTTTAAATTAAAAATGAAGTTTTAAATCAA
TCTAAAGTATATATGAGTAAACTTGGTCTGACAGTTACCAATGCTTAATCAGTGAGGCACCTATCTCAGC
GATCTGTCTATTTCGTTCATCCATAGTTGCCTGACTCCCCGTCGTGTAGATAACTACGATACGGGAGGGC
TTACCATCTGGCCCCAGTGCTGCAATGATACCGCGAGACCCACGCTCACCGGCTCCAGATTTATCAGCAA
TAAACCAGCCAGCCGGAAGGGCCGAGCGCAGAAGTGGTCCTGCAACTTTATCCGCCTCCATCCAGTCTAT
TAATTGTTGCCGGGAAGCTAGAGTAAGTAGTTCGCCAGTTAATAGTTTGCGCAACGTTGTTGCCATTGCT
GCAGGCATCGTGGTGTCACGCTCGTCGTTTGGTATGGCTTCATTCAGCTCCGGTTCCCAACGATCAAGGC
GAGTTACATGATCCCCCATGTTGTGCAAAAAAGCGGTTAGCTCCTTCGGTCCTCCGATCGTTGTCAGAAG
TAAGTTGGCCGCAGTGTTATCACTCATGGTTATGGCAGCACTGCATAATTCTCTTACTGTCATGCCATCC
GTAAGATGCTTTTCTGTGACTGGTGAGTACTCAACCAAGTCATTCTGAGAATAGTGTATGCGGCGACCGA
GTTGCTCTTGCCCGGCGTCAACACGGGATAATACCGCGCCACATAGCAGAACTTTAAAAGTGCTCATCAT
TGGAAAACGTTCTTCGGGGCGAAAACTCTCAAGGATCTTACCGCTGTTGAGATCCAGTTCGATGTAACCC
ACTCGTGCACCCAACTGATCTTCAGCATCTTTTACTTTCACCAGCGTTTCTGGGTGAGCAAAAACAGGAA
GGCAAAATGCCGCAAAAAAGGGAATAAGGGCGACACGGAAATGTTGAATACTCATACTCTTCCTTTTTCA
ATATTATTGAAGCATTTATCAGGGTTATTGTCTCATGAGCGGATACATATTTGAATGTATTTAGAAAAAT
AAACAAATAGGGGTTCCGCGCACATTTCCCCGAAAAGTGCCACCTGACGTCTAAGAAACCATTATTATCA
TGACATTAACCTATAAAAATAGGCGTATCACGAGGCCCTTTCGT
